Addgene plasmid #221597: CD8a-AA347-363- RVEP-4A-GFP
Purpose: Expresses CD8a with of Arl13b ciliary targeting sequence (CTS) from amino acids 347-363 with RVEP4A mutation fused to the cytosolic tail and GFP-tagged
Depositing lab: Lei Lu. Depositing organization: Nanyang Technological University (NTU). Publication: Rab8 and TNPO1 are ciliary transport adaptors for GTPase Arl13b by interacting with its RVEP motif containing ciliary targeting sequence. Mahajan D, Madugula V, Lu L. J Biol Chem. 2023 May;299(5):104604. doi: 10.1016/j.jbc.2023.104604. Epub 2023 Mar 11. PubMed 36907439.
Backbone
  Vector backbone: CD8a-(Δcyto)-GFP
  Backbone manufacturer: Madugula et al J Cell Sci. 2016
  Backbone size w/o insert (bp): 5000
  Total vector size (bp): 5363
  Vector type: Mammalian Expression
  Selectable markers: Neomycin (select with G418)
Growth in bacteria
  Bacterial resistance: Kanamycin, 50 μg/mL
  Growth temperature: 37°C
  Growth strain: DH5alpha
  Copy number: Unknown
Gene/Insert
  Gene/Insert name: Arl13B
  Species: H. sapiens (human)
  Insert size (bp): 51
  Mutation: Amino acids 347-363 are inserted with mutation of RVEP to AAAA
  Entrez Gene: ARL13B (a.k.a. ARL2L1, JBTS8)
  Promoter: CMV promoter
  Tag / fusion protein: EGFP (C terminal on backbone)
  Cloning method: Restriction Enzyme; 5′ cloning site EcoRI (unknown if destroyed); 3′ cloning site BamHI (unknown if destroyed)
  Sequencing primers: 5′ CMV Forward; 3′ EGFP-N
Terms and licenses: Academic/Nonprofit Terms; Industry Terms: Not Available to Industry
How to cite: CD8a-AA347-363- RVEP-4A-GFP was a gift from Lei Lu (Addgene plasmid # 221597 ; http://n2t.net/addgene:221597 ; RRID:Addgene_221597)
