[The description below was written by a language model from this plasmid's Addgene catalogue record and pLannotate feature annotations shown in this document.]
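Description:
CD8a-AA347-363- RVEP-4A-GFP is a mammalian expression plasmid of about 5.4 kb, built on the CD8a-(Δcyto)-GFP backbone, which has the layout of an EGFP N-terminal fusion vector. It is propagated in E. coli through a high-copy ColE1/pUC-type origin and also carries an f1 origin. A single Tn5 NeoR/KanR gene provides both selections. In bacteria it is driven by the bla (AmpR) promoter and gives kanamycin resistance. In mammalian cells it is driven by the SV40 enhancer/early promoter and gives G418 resistance, with an HSV TK polyadenylation signal downstream. The short ble, large T antigen and bGH poly(A) fragments in the annotation appear to be backbone remnants or partial matches rather than functional parts.

The expression cassette uses the CMV immediate-early enhancer and promoter to drive a chimeric reporter protein, terminated by the SV40 poly(A) signal. The annotated fragment of human CD8A, which per the backbone name lacks its cytosolic tail, is followed by a 51 bp segment encoding amino acids 347-363 of human ARL13B. This segment was cloned between EcoRI and BamHI and falls in the unannotated gap between the CD8A and EGFP coding regions. EGFP is fused in frame at the C terminus. The ARL13B segment is the protein's ciliary targeting sequence, placed where the CD8a cytosolic tail would be, and here its RVEP motif is replaced by four alanines.

CD8a serves as a neutral transmembrane carrier, so ciliary localisation of the GFP signal reports the activity of the appended sequence. The 4A mutant presumably serves as the comparison to the wild-type sequence, testing whether the RVEP motif is needed for ciliary targeting. The associated work studied Rab8 and TNPO1 as transport adaptors that bind this motif.
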