Features (pLannotate 1.2.2; 15 found; start..end, strand, type, name):
     61..364     +  enhancer       CMV enhancer: human cytomegalovirus immediate early enhancer
    365..568     +  promoter       CMV promoter: human cytomegalovirus (CMV) immediate early promoter
    591..618     +  misc_feature   MCS (fragment): multiple cloning site
    619..1227    +  CDS            CD8A (fragment) (sequence partly withheld): CD8A_HUMAN - Also known as MAL. Experimental evidence at protein level: Swiss-Prot protein existence level 1. Integral membrane glycoprotein that plays an essential role in the immune response and serves multiple functions in responses against both external and internal offenses. In T-cells, functions primarily as a coreceptor for MHC class I molecule:peptide complex. The antigens presented by class I peptides are derived from cytosolic proteins while class II derived from extracellular proteins. Interacts simultaneously with the T-cell receptor (TCR) and the MHC class I proteins presented by
   1306..2025    +  CDS            EGFP: the original enhanced GFP (Yang et al., 1996) mammalian codon-optimized
   2042..2125    +  CDS            large T antigen (fragment): large T antigen from SV40 (simian virus 40)
   2148..2269    +  polyA_signal   SV40 poly(A) signal: SV40 polyadenylation signal
   2303..2731    -  rep_origin     f1 ori (sequence partly withheld): f1 bacteriophage origin of replication; arrow indicates direction of (+) strand synthesis
   2758..2862    +  promoter       AmpR promoter: bla
   2864..3221    +  promoter       SV40 promoter: SV40 enhancer and early promoter
   3256..4050    +  CDS            NeoR/KanR: aminoglycoside phosphotransferase from Tn5; aph(3')-II (or nptII); confers resistance to neomycin, kanamycin, and G418 (Geneticin®)
   4071..4223    +  CDS            ble (fragment): BLE_KLEPN - Experimental evidence at protein level: Swiss-Prot protein existence level 1. Binding protein with a strong affinity to the bleomycin family of antibiotics. Binds to CL990; an antimitotic-antibiotic compound. From Klebsiella pneumoniae.
   4282..4329    +  polyA_signal   HSV TK poly(A) signal: herpes simplex virus thymidine kinase polyadenylation signal (Cole and Stacy, 1985)
   4420..4436    -  polyA_signal   bGH poly(A) signal (fragment): bovine growth hormone polyadenylation signal
   4658..5246    +  rep_origin     ori: high-copy-number ColE1/pMB1/pBR322/pUC origin of replication
>Addgene plasmid #221597 | CD8a-AA347-363- RVEP-4A-GFP | addgene full sequence | sequence record 494682 | Addgene NGS Result
TAGTTATTAATAGTAATCAATTACGGGGTCATTAGTTCATAGCCCATATATGGAGTTCCGCGTTACATAA
CTTACGGTAAATGGCCCGCCTGGCTGACCGCCCAACGACCCCCGCCCATTGACGTCAATAATGACGTATG
TTCCCATAGTAACGCCAATAGGGACTTTCCATTGACGTCAATGGGTGGAGTATTTACGGTAAACTGCCCA
CTTGGCAGTACATCAAGTGTATCATATGCCAAGTACGCCCCCTATTGACGTCAATGACGGTAAATGGCCC
GCCTGGCATTATGCCCAGTACATGACCTTATGGGACTTTCCTACTTGGCAGTACATCTACGTATTAGTCA
TCGCTATTACCATGGTGATGCGGTTTTGGCAGTACATCAATGGGCGTGGATAGCGGTTTGACTCACGGGG
ATTTCCAAGTCTCCACCCCATTGACGTCAATGGGAGTTTGTTTTGGCACCAAAATCAACGGGACTTTCCA
AAATGTCGTAACAACTCCGCCCCATTGACGCAAATGGGCGGTAGGCGTGTACGGTGGGAGGTCTATATAA
GCAGAGCTGGTTTAGTGAACCGTCAGATCCGCTAGCGCTACCGGACTCAGATCTCGAGATGGCCTTACCA
GTGACCGCCTTGCTCCTGCCGCTGGCCTTGCTGCTCCACGCCGCCAGGCCG
[360 nt withheld, positions 682-1041]
GCGCCGCGACCACCAACACCGGCGCCCACCATCGCGTCGCAGCCCCTGTCCCTGCGCCCAGAGGCGTGCC
GGCCAGCGGCGGGGGGCGCAGTGCACACGAGGGGGCTGGACTTCGCCTGTGATATCTACATCTGGGCGCC
CTTGGCCGGGACTTGTGGGGTCCTTCTCCTGTCACTGGTTATCACCGAATTCAAAACTAAGAAACTAAGA
ATGAAAAGGAACCACGCGGCAGCAGCACTTAATCAGGATCCACCGGTCGCCACCATGGTGAGCAAGGGCG
AGGAGCTGTTCACCGGGGTGGTGCCCATCCTGGTCGAGCTGGACGGCGACGTAAACGGCCACAAGTTCAG
CGTGTCCGGCGAGGGCGAGGGCGATGCCACCTACGGCAAGCTGACCCTGAAGTTCATCTGCACCACCGGC
AAGCTGCCCGTGCCCTGGCCCACCCTCGTGACCACCCTGACCTACGGCGTGCAGTGCTTCAGCCGCTACC
CCGACCACATGAAGCAGCACGACTTCTTCAAGTCCGCCATGCCCGAAGGCTACGTCCAGGAGCGCACCAT
CTTCTTCAAGGACGACGGCAACTACAAGACCCGCGCCGAGGTGAAGTTCGAGGGCGACACCCTGGTGAAC
CGCATCGAGCTGAAGGGCATCGACTTCAAGGAGGACGGCAACATCCTGGGGCACAAGCTGGAGTACAACT
ACAACAGCCACAACGTCTATATCATGGCCGACAAGCAGAAGAACGGCATCAAGGTGAACTTCAAGATCCG
CCACAACATCGAGGACGGCAGCGTGCAGCTCGCCGACCACTACCAGCAGAACACCCCCATCGGCGACGGC
CCCGTGCTGCTGCCCGACAACCACTACCTGAGCACCCAGTCCGCCCTGAGCAAAGACCCCAACGAGAAGC
GCGATCACATGGTCCTGCTGGAGTTCGTGACCGCCGCCGGGATCACTCTCGGCATGGACGAGCTGTACAA
GTAAAGCGGCCGCGACTCTAGATCATAATCAGCCATACCACATTTGTAGAGGTTTTACTTGCTTTAAAAA
ACCTCCCACACCTCCCCCTGAACCTGAAACATAAAATGAATGCAATTGTTGTTGTTAACTTGTTTATTGC
AGCTTATAATGGTTACAAATAAAGCAATAGCATCACAAATTTCACAAATAAAGCATTTTTTTCACTGCAT
TCTAGTTGTGGTTTGTCCAAACTCATCAATGTATCTTAAGGCGTAAATTGTAAGCGTTAATATTTTGTTA
AAATTCGCGTTAAATTTTTGTTAAATCAGCTCATTTTTTAACCAATAGGCCGAAATCGGCAAAATCCCTT
ATAAATCAAAAGAATAGACCGAGATAGGGT
[37 nt withheld, positions 2402-2438]
AAAGAACGTGGACTCCAACGTCAAAGG
[49 nt withheld, positions 2466-2514]
T
[91 nt withheld, positions 2516-2606]
G
[124 nt withheld, positions 2608-2731]
CAGGTGGCACTTTTCGGGGAAATGTGCGCGGAACCCCTATTTGTTTATTTTTCTAAATACATTCAAATAT
GTATCCGCTCATGAGACAATAACCCTGATAAATGCTTCAATAATATTGAAAAAGGAAGAGTCCTGAGGCG
GAAAGAACCAGCTGTGGAATGTGTGTCAGTTAGGGTGTGGAAAGTCCCCAGGCTCCCCAGCAGGCAGAAG
TATGCAAAGCATGCATCTCAATTAGTCAGCAACCAGGTGTGGAAAGTCCCCAGGCTCCCCAGCAGGCAGA
AGTATGCAAAGCATGCATCTCAATTAGTCAGCAACCATAGTCCCGCCCCTAACTCCGCCCATCCCGCCCC
TAACTCCGCCCAGTTCCGCCCATTCTCCGCCCCATGGCTGACTAATTTTTTTTATTTATGCAGAGGCCGA
GGCCGCCTCGGCCTCTGAGCTATTCCAGAAGTAGTGAGGAGGCTTTTTTGGAGGCCTAGGCTTTTGCAAA
GATCGATCAAGAGACAGGATGAGGATCGTTTCGCATGATTGAACAAGATGGATTGCACGCAGGTTCTCCG
GCCGCTTGGGTGGAGAGGCTATTCGGCTATGACTGGGCACAACAGACAATCGGCTGCTCTGATGCCGCCG
TGTTCCGGCTGTCAGCGCAGGGGCGCCCGGTTCTTTTTGTCAAGACCGACCTGTCCGGTGCCCTGAATGA
ACTGCAAGACGAGGCAGCGCGGCTATCGTGGCTGGCCACGACGGGCGTTCCTTGCGCAGCTGTGCTCGAC
GTTGTCACTGAAGCGGGAAGGGACTGGCTGCTATTGGGCGAAGTGCCGGGGCAGGATCTCCTGTCATCTC
ACCTTGCTCCTGCCGAGAAAGTATCCATCATGGCTGATGCAATGCGGCGGCTGCATACGCTTGATCCGGC
TACCTGCCCATTCGACCACCAAGCGAAACATCGCATCGAGCGAGCACGTACTCGGATGGAAGCCGGTCTT
GTCGATCAGGATGATCTGGACGAAGAGCATCAGGGGCTCGCGCCAGCCGAACTGTTCGCCAGGCTCAAGG
CGAGCATGCCCGACGGCGAGGATCTCGTCGTGACCCATGGCGATGCCTGCTTGCCGAATATCATGGTGGA
AAATGGCCGCTTTTCTGGATTCATCGACTGTGGCCGGCTGGGTGTGGCGGACCGCTATCAGGACATAGCG
TTGGCTACCCGTGATATTGCTGAAGAGCTTGGCGGCGAATGGGCTGACCGCTTCCTCGTGCTTTACGGTA
TCGCCGCTCCCGATTCGCAGCGCATCGCCTTCTATCGCCTTCTTGACGAGTTCTTCTGAGCGGGACTCTG
GGGTTCGAAATGACCGACCAAGCGACGCCCAACCTGCCATCACGAGATTTCGATTCCACCGCCGCCTTCT
ATGAAAGGTTGGGCTTCGGAATCGTTTTCCGGGACGCCGGCTGGATGATCCTCCAGCGCGGGGATCTCAT
GCTGGAGTTCTTCGCCCACCCTAGGGGGAGGCTAACTGAAACACGGAAGGAGACAATACCGGAAGGAACC
CGCGCTATGACGGCAATAAAAAGACAGAATAAAACGCACGGTGTTGGGTCGTTTGTTCATAAACGCGGGG
TTCGGTCCCAGGGCTGGCACTCTGTCGATACCCCACCGAGACCCCATTGGGGCCAATACGCCCGCGTTTC
TTCCTTTTCCCCACCCCACCCCCCAAGTTCGGGTGAAGGCCCAGGGCTCGCAGCCAACGTCGGGGCGGCA
GGCCCTGCCATAGCCTCAGGTTACTCATATATACTTTAGATTGATTTAAAACTTCATTTTTAATTTAAAA
GGATCTAGGTGAAGATCCTTTTTGATAATCTCATGACCAAAATCCCTTAACGTGAGTTTTCGTTCCACTG
AGCGTCAGACCCCGTAGAAAAGATCAAAGGATCTTCTTGAGATCCTTTTTTTCTGCGCGTAATCTGCTGC
TTGCAAACAAAAAAACCACCGCTACCAGCGGTGGTTTGTTTGCCGGATCAAGAGCTACCAACTCTTTTTC
CGAAGGTAACTGGCTTCAGCAGAGCGCAGATACCAAATACTGTTCTTCTAGTGTAGCCGTAGTTAGGCCA
CCACTTCAAGAACTCTGTAGCACCGCCTACATACCTCGCTCTGCTAATCCTGTTACCAGTGGCTGCTGCC
AGTGGCGATAAGTCGTGTCTTACCGGGTTGGACTCAAGACGATAGTTACCGGATAAGGCGCAGCGGTCGG
GCTGAACGGGGGGTTCGTGCACACAGCCCAGCTTGGAGCGAACGACCTACACCGAACTGAGATACCTACA
GCGTGAGCTATGAGAAAGCGCCACGCTTCCCGAAGGGAGAAAGGCGGACAGGTATCCGGTAAGCGGCAGG
GTCGGAACAGGAGAGCGCACGAGGGAGCTTCCAGGGGGAAACGCCTGGTATCTTTATAGTCCTGTCGGGT
TTCGCCACCTCTGACTTGAGCGTCGATTTTTGTGATGCTCGTCAGGGGGGCGGAGCCTATGGAAAAACGC
CAGCAACGCGGCCTTTTTACGGTTCCTGGCCTTTTGCTGGCCTTTTGCTCACATGTTCTTTCCTGCGTTA
TCCCCTGATTCTGTGGATAACCGTATTACCGCCATGCAT
